>Addgene plasmid #107588 | pJKW0474 | addgene full sequence | sequence record 208235 | Addgene NGS Result
TGGCAGGATATATTGTGGTGTAAACAAATTGACGCTTAGACAACTTAATAACACATTGCGGACGTTTTTA
ATGTACTGAATTAACGCCGAATTAATTCGAGCTCGGATCTGATAATTTATTTGAAAATTCATAAGAAAAG
CAAACGTTACATGAATTGATGAAACAATACAAAGACAGATAAAGCCACGCACATTTAGGATATTGGCCGA
GATTACTGAATATTGAGTAAGATCACGGAATTTCTGACAGGAGCATGTCTTCAATTCAGCCCAAATGGCA
GTTGAAATACTCAAACCGCCCCATATGCAGGAGCGGATCATTCATTGTTTGTTTGGTTGCCTTTGCCAAC
ATGGGAGTCCAAGATTCTGCAGTCAAATCTCGGTGACGGGCAGGACCGGACGGGGCGGTACCGGCAGGCT
GAAGTCCAGCTGCCAGAAACCCACGTCATGCCAGTTCCCGTGCTTGAAGCCGGCCGCCCGCAGCATGCCG
CGGGGGGCATATCCGAGCGCCTCGTGCATGCGCACGCTCGGGTCGTTGGGCAGCCCGATGACAGCGACCA
CGCTCTTGAAGCCCTGTGCCTCCAGGGACTTCAGCAGGTGGGTGTAGAGCGTGGAGCCCAGTCCCGTCCG
CTGGTGGCGGGGGGAGACGTACACGGTCGACTCGGCCGTCCAGTCGTAGGCGTTGCGTGCCTTCCAGGGG
CCCGCGTAGGCGATGCCGGCGACCTCGCCGTCCACCTCGGCGACGAGCCAGGGATAGCGCTCCCGCAGAC
GGACGAGGTCGTCCGTCCACTCCTGCGGTTCCTGCGGCTCGGTACGGAAGTTGACCGTGCTTGTCTCGAT
GTAGTGGTTGACGATGGTGCAGACCGCCGGCATGTCCGCCTCGGTGGCACGGCGGATGTCGGCCGGGCGT
CGTTCTGGGCTCATCGATTCGATTTGGTGTATCGAGATTGGTTATGAAATTCAGATGCTAGTGTAATGTA
TTGGTAATTTGGGAAGATATAATAGGAAGCAAGGCTATTTATCCATTTCTGAAAAGGCGAAATGGCGTCA
CCGCGAGCGTCACGCGCATTCCGTTCTTGCTGTAAAGCGTTGTTTGGTACACTTTTGACTAGCGAGGCTT
GGCGTGTCAGCGTATCTATTCAAAAGTCGTTAATGGCTGCGGATCAAGAAAAAGTTGGAATAGAAACAGA
ATACCCGCGAAATTCAGGCCCGGTTGCCATGTCCTACACGCCGAAATAAACGACCAAATTAGTAGAAAAA
TAAAAACTGACTCGGATACTTACGTCACGTCTTGCGCACTGATTTGAAAAATCTCAGAATTCCGGATTAT
CCATAATAAAAACAAAACTAGATACATTTTCTAAGTACATTAACACATAAGAATATCATTTTTGTACTAC
CAAAAAAAAAGTAAAAACTTATGTCCATGGTATTATTATAATTGGTGGTAAATCAGTAAATTAGTTGTTA
GCAAAAAAATAAAATTTAGTTAAAAAGTAGTGGCACCTTATTGGCCCAAAAGAGTAACGAAGCAAAACGG
AATCTGAAAACTGTTAAAACTTAAAAGAATAGATAATTGAGATATAATATCGTATGATCGGACGGCTGTG
ATCTGATGCCATCGGATGGGCACGTGTCAGAAGTGTACTCCAGGTATCATTCTCTCTGCCTCATGACATC
AGCCGATGGTACCCTCGATACGGCGCCGGCAAGGCTCATATAATCCATTCAATTTATGTTTTTTCTGCTA
GCAAATAGATTTGCCATTGATTTGATACTCTCAATAATATTATCCGATTAAGGTATCATCCATATTGTTC
AATATAATTTAAGCATATAACTGTTTCCAGATTAAACAATATAATTTATAAGAGCAACTGTAATACTTTA
CTTTAAAAGTTTTCAAATCAGAATCTCTTTTCTTTTTCTACAAATCTGGAAACAATTTAATCCATATTGT
TTTTGTTTTTTTTACCTTCTCATATTTAGATGCTATTTATTATTGTGACACAAGCTTAGTTTAATTTCTT
GTTGGTTACATTTTTTTTTCTAAATACACAAATATTATATGTTTAATATTATTTCACACATTTCTTAGAA
GAAATCTAAATACATGAAATTATATTTATTAAAAAGAAGTCTAAACTATATATGTATTTAAATGGAATTT
TAAATATGGGTAGTAATATAGAAACACCATTGATATATTAGAGTATGTGCCGGTGCCGTATACATACTGT
TGTATTATAGTAACCTATATATGGTATACCTAGTCAATGTGTACGGTATTTTTCATATGTATTAGTTGTG
AACCTCCACAGCATGTTAGACTTAGGAATTAATTATAACTGAACCAGAACTTTGAGTCTAATTATACCCC
TGCCGTTTTATACAACTTTGAATATTGATTCCAGTGGCTAATTTAAATAAGTTAAAGGAAACAAAAACTG
CAAGTAAGTGAAAAATACACAATTGTAAGTAAATGTTAGATATTTAATTTATTTATAGCTAAATCATGAA
CAAGTTCGTATAAGATCTAGATATATGTACCATATACCTTTTCTATGCCCACTATATATACTTACTACAC
ATAATATATAAACCAACCAAAATATTTGAATAGTTAATAACTATGATACACGTTTAGGACAAATAAAATT
AAAAAATAGGAGATCCCATTTCTCGCCCTTGTAGGCTTACGCTATAAATTGGACTGTCCCCTTCTCATTT
CATTACCAAAGTAAAGAACAGTTTCTATATTTCTCTCTTTATCTCTCTCACTCAGTCACTTTCTCTCTAA
AAATGGACTATAAGGACCACGACGGAGACTACAAGGATCATGATATTGATTACAAAGACGATGACGATAA
GATGGCCCCAAAGAAGAAGCGGAAGGTCGGTATCCACGGAGTCCCAGCAGCCGACAAGAAGTACAGCATC
GGCCTGGACATCGGCACCAACTCTGTGGGCTGGGCCGTGATCACCGACGAGTACAAGGTGCCCAGCAAGA
AATTCAAGGTGCTGGGCAACACCGACCGGCACAGCATCAAGAAGAACCTGATCGGAGCCCTGCTGTTCGA
CAGCGGCGAAACAGCCGAGGCCACCCGGCTGAAGAGAACCGCCAGAAGAAGATACACCAGACGGAAGAAC
CGGATCTGCTATCTGCAAGAGATCTTCAGCAACGAGATGGCCAAGGTGGACGACAGCTTCTTCCACAGAC
TGGAAGAGTCCTTCCTGGTGGAAGAGGATAAGAAGCACGAGCGGCACCCCATCTTCGGCAACATCGTGGA
CGAGGTGGCCTACCACGAGAAGTACCCCACCATCTACCACCTGAGAAAGAAACTGGTGGACAGCACCGAC
AAGGCCGACCTGCGGCTGATCTATCTGGCCCTGGCCCACATGATCAAGTTCCGGGGCCACTTCCTGATCG
AGGGCGACCTGAACCCCGACAACAGCGACGTGGACAAGCTGTTCATCCAGCTGGTGCAGACCTACAACCA
GCTGTTCGAGGAAAACCCCATCAACGCCAGCGGCGTGGACGCCAAGGCCATCCTGTCTGCCAGACTGAGC
AAGAGCAGACGGCTGGAAAATCTGATCGCCCAGCTGCCCGGCGAGAAGAAGAATGGCCTGTTCGGAAACC
TGATTGCCCTGAGCCTGGGCCTGACCCCCAACTTCAAGAGCAACTTCGACCTGGCCGAGGATGCCAAACT
GCAGCTGAGCAAGGACACCTACGACGACGACCTGGACAACCTGCTGGCCCAGATCGGCGACCAGTACGCC
GACCTGTTTCTGGCCGCCAAGAACCTGTCCGACGCCATCCTGCTGAGCGACATCCTGAGAGTGAACACCG
AGATCACCAAGGCCCCCCTGAGCGCCTCTATGATCAAGAGATACGACGAGCACCACCAGGACCTGACCCT
GCTGAAAGCTCTCGTGCGGCAGCAGCTGCCTGAGAAGTACAAAGAGATTTTCTTCGACCAGAGCAAGAAC
GGCTACGCCGGCTACATTGACGGCGGAGCCAGCCAGGAAGAGTTCTACAAGTTCATCAAGCCCATCCTGG
AAAAGATGGACGGCACCGAGGAACTGCTCGTGAAGCTGAACAGAGAGGACCTGCTGCGGAAGCAGCGGAC
CTTCGACAACGGCAGCATCCCCCACCAGATCCACCTGGGAGAGCTGCACGCCATTCTGCGGCGGCAGGAA
GATTTTTACCCATTCCTGAAGGACAACCGGGAAAAGATCGAGAAGATCCTGACCTTCCGCATCCCCTACT
ACGTGGGCCCTCTGGCCAGGGGAAACAGCAGATTCGCCTGGATGACCAGAAAGAGCGAGGAAACCATCAC
CCCCTGGAACTTCGAGGAAGTGGTGGACAAGGGCGCTTCCGCCCAGAGCTTCATCGAGCGGATGACCAAC
TTCGATAAGAACCTGCCCAACGAGAAGGTGCTGCCCAAGCACAGCCTGCTGTACGAGTACTTCACCGTGT
ATAACGAGCTGACCAAAGTGAAATACGTGACCGAGGGAATGAGAAAGCCCGCCTTCCTGAGCGGCGAGCA
GAAAAAGGCCATCGTGGACCTGCTGTTCAAGACCAACCGGAAAGTGACCGTGAAGCAGCTGAAAGAGGAC
TACTTCAAGAAAATCGAGTGCTTCGACTCCGTGGAAATCTCCGGCGTGGAAGATCGGTTCAACGCCTCCC
TGGGCACATACCACGATCTGCTGAAAATTATCAAGGACAAGGACTTCCTGGACAATGAGGAAAACGAGGA
CATTCTGGAAGATATCGTGCTGACCCTGACACTGTTTGAGGACAGAGAGATGATCGAGGAACGGCTGAAA
ACCTATGCCCACCTGTTCGACGACAAAGTGATGAAGCAGCTGAAGCGGCGGAGATACACCGGCTGGGGCA
GGCTGAGCCGGAAGCTGATCAACGGCATCCGGGACAAGCAGTCCGGCAAGACAATCCTGGATTTCCTGAA
GTCCGACGGCTTCGCCAACAGAAACTTCATGCAGCTGATCCACGACGACAGCCTGACCTTTAAAGAGGAC
ATCCAGAAAGCCCAGGTGTCCGGCCAGGGCGATAGCCTGCACGAGCACATTGCCAATCTGGCCGGCAGCC
CCGCCATTAAGAAGGGCATCCTGCAGACAGTGAAGGTGGTGGACGAGCTCGTGAAAGTGATGGGCCGGCA
CAAGCCCGAGAACATCGTGATCGAAATGGCCAGAGAGAACCAGACCACCCAGAAGGGACAGAAGAACAGC
CGCGAGAGAATGAAGCGGATCGAAGAGGGCATCAAAGAGCTGGGCAGCCAGATCCTGAAAGAACACCCCG
TGGAAAACACCCAGCTGCAGAACGAGAAGCTGTACCTGTACTACCTGCAGAATGGGCGGGATATGTACGT
GGACCAGGAACTGGACATCAACCGGCTGTCCGACTACGATGTGGACCATATCGTGCCTCAGAGCTTTCTG
AAGGACGACTCCATCGACAACAAGGTGCTGACCAGAAGCGACAAGAACCGGGGCAAGAGCGACAACGTGC
CCTCCGAAGAGGTCGTGAAGAAGATGAAGAACTACTGGCGGCAGCTGCTGAACGCCAAGCTGATTACCCA
GAGAAAGTTCGACAATCTGACCAAGGCCGAGAGAGGCGGCCTGAGCGAACTGGATAAGGCCGGCTTCATC
AAGAGACAGCTGGTGGAAACCCGGCAGATCACAAAGCACGTGGCACAGATCCTGGACTCCCGGATGAACA
CTAAGTACGACGAGAATGACAAGCTGATCCGGGAAGTGAAAGTGATCACCCTGAAGTCCAAGCTGGTGTC
CGATTTCCGGAAGGATTTCCAGTTTTACAAAGTGCGCGAGATCAACAACTACCACCACGCCCACGACGCC
TACCTGAACGCCGTCGTGGGAACCGCCCTGATCAAAAAGTACCCTAAGCTGGAAAGCGAGTTCGTGTACG
GCGACTACAAGGTGTACGACGTGCGGAAGATGATCGCCAAGAGCGAGCAGGAAATCGGCAAGGCTACCGC
CAAGTACTTCTTCTACAGCAACATCATGAACTTTTTCAAGACCGAGATTACCCTGGCCAACGGCGAGATC
CGGAAGCGGCCTCTGATCGAGACAAACGGCGAAACCGGGGAGATCGTGTGGGATAAGGGCCGGGATTTTG
CCACCGTGCGGAAAGTGCTGAGCATGCCCCAAGTGAATATCGTGAAAAAGACCGAGGTGCAGACAGGCGG
CTTCAGCAAAGAGTCTATCCTGCCCAAGAGGAACAGCGATAAGCTGATCGCCAGAAAGAAGGACTGGGAC
CCTAAGAAGTACGGCGGCTTCGACAGCCCCACCGTGGCCTATTCTGTGCTGGTGGTGGCCAAAGTGGAAA
AGGGCAAGTCCAAGAAACTGAAGAGTGTGAAAGAGCTGCTGGGGATCACCATCATGGAAAGAAGCAGCTT
CGAGAAGAATCCCATCGACTTTCTGGAAGCCAAGGGCTACAAAGAAGTGAAAAAGGACCTGATCATCAAG
CTGCCTAAGTACTCCCTGTTCGAGCTGGAAAACGGCCGGAAGAGAATGCTGGCCTCTGCCGGCGAACTGC
AGAAGGGAAACGAACTGGCCCTGCCCTCCAAATATGTGAACTTCCTGTACCTGGCCAGCCACTATGAGAA
GCTGAAGGGCTCCCCCGAGGATAATGAGCAGAAACAGCTGTTTGTGGAACAGCACAAGCACTACCTGGAC
GAGATCATCGAGCAGATCAGCGAGTTCTCCAAGAGAGTGATCCTGGCCGACGCTAATCTGGACAAAGTGC
TGTCCGCCTACAACAAGCACCGGGATAAGCCCATCAGAGAGCAGGCCGAGAATATCATCCACCTGTTTAC
CCTGACCAATCTGGGAGCCCCTGCCGCCTTCAAGTACTTTGACACCACCATCGACCGGAAGAGGTACACC
AGCACCAAAGAGGTGCTGGACGCCACCCTGATCCACCAGAGCATCACCGGCCTGTACGAGACACGGATCG
ACCTGTCTCAGCTGGGAGGCGACAAAAGGCCGGCGGCCACGAAAAAGGCCGGCCAGGCAAAAAAGAAAAA
GTAACCTAATCTCTTGTTGCTTTAAATTATTTCATATTGTAAATTACTTTCTGCTTTATCGGTTTTACCA
TTTCGGGAGTCTTTTTTGTGTGCAATCTGTTTCGTTTGGTAAGCTTGTAGTTTCATGAAAGTGAATGTAA
GATATGCATTACGTTTGTTGCTGAAGTGAATGTAAGATACGCACTATTATATCTCATGATTTTCTAAGAA
AACCCTCTTAAAACGAAGATGTCTATAGCATTACGTTTCTATTTCCATATAATACGTTAAAATTTATGGT
TTTTACGTATAAAATGCAAAATAAAGACACAAGTATATCTCCAAAGCAATGTACCGTTGGGAAAATTTAT
TAGTACGTTTTCAATTGTCAATGCAAATAATTAATGGATGTGATAGTCACAATTAAACATACAATAATAA
AAATGATGATGATGATTCGATGATGTGGTGGGAAGGATAAATTAAACCGACTTTGGGGCAGTGACAGGCA
GTGTCAGTGTCAAAGACAACCATTTGTAGTCACTATTTCTATCGAAGGTTGCAAATTGAATGGTGGAGGA
GTATCAAAACGACACACATACTTGAAAAGATATTTTAATAATATAAAAAAATTGGTGATGGCGTAATAAC
AAACCTAGAGCTAATTATTATCCTTAATGATACCAAATCTATATGATACGATATTTGTTTTAAAAAGAGT
AAAGACTGACACTTGAGATGTGACACTGGCGATTTCGCTCACGTCACCACTTTTCCCACCTCAAATAACG
CTTACGGCTTTATCCATTAATTCTAAGTATAATTTTAAGTGTATTTTTTCTTGCCAAATTCAAATATATC
TTACTAAATGGATGAACATTATAAAATTGTTATCAAAACCATTAAATGTTCTTATAATTTCTTTCGTTCC
TCCAATGTCATCCCAAGACTTTTTGACCTAATATATGATATATCTAACTTGCTTTGGAATCGTATGACAT
ATATCTTCAAATACATATTTCGTATTTTTTTTTCACGAAAACTAATTTAGAAAGTAGAAAACCAGCTATT
TTAAAGAAAATAAAGTGTGTTTATATATATTCTAAAACAATGCTATAAGAACATAAGACCAAGATATATA
CAATGTTATTTTATATTTATTATTAAGCATTAACATTGAAATTAAAAATATTAAACATGTATACCAAAGT
AATCAACATTGTAGTTATTACTACTCTCTCTGTTCATTTTTGTTTGATTGTTTAGAAAAAACACACATAT
TAAGAAAACATATTAAATATTGATTATAAATGTATTATTTTTAATGTTTTACAGTTTTCTATAACTTTAA
ACCAATGATAATTAACTATTTTTTTAAAAAATTCCTGCAGGCATGCAAGCTTGGCACTGGCCGTCGTTTT
ACAACGTCGTGACTGGGAAAACCCTGGCGTTACCCAACTTAATCGCCTTGCAGCACATCCCCCTTTCGCC
AGCTGGCGTAATAGCGAAGAGGCCCGCACCGATCGCCCTTCCCAACAGTTGCGCAGCCTGAATGGCGAAT
GCTAGAGCAGCTTGAGCTTGGATCAGATTGTCGTTTCCCGCCTTCAGTTTAAACTATCAGTGTTTGACAG
GATATATTGGCGGGTAAACCTAAGAGAAAAGAGCGTTTATTAGAATAATCGGATATTTAAAAGGGCGTGA
AAAGGTTTATCCGTTCGTCCATTTGTATGTGCATGCCAACCACAGGGTTCCCCTCGGGATCAAAGTACTT
TGATCCAACCCCTCCGCTGCTATAGTGCAGTCGGCTTCTGACGTTCAGTGCAGCCGTCTTCTGAAAACGA
CATGTCGCACAAGTCCTAAGTTACGCGACAGGCTGCCGCCCTGCCCTTTTCCTGGCGTTTTCTTGTCGCG
TGTTTTAGTCGCATAAAGTAGAATACTTGCGACTAGAACCGGAGACATTACGCCATGAACAAGAGCGCCG
CCGCTGGCCTGCTGGGCTATGCCCGCGTCAGCACCGACGACCAGGACTTGACCAACCAACGGGCCGAACT
GCACGCGGCCGGCTGCACCAAGCTGTTTTCCGAGAAGATCACCGGCACCAGGCGCGACCGCCCGGAGCTG
GCCAGGATGCTTGACCACCTACGCCCTGGCGACGTTGTGACAGTGACCAGGCTAGACCGCCTGGCCCGCA
GCACCCGCGACCTACTGGACATTGCCGAGCGCATCCAGGAGGCCGGCGCGGGCCTGCGTAGCCTGGCAGA
GCCGTGGGCCGACACCACCACGCCGGCCGGCCGCATGGTGTTGACCGTGTTCGCCGGCATTGCCGAGTTC
GAGCGTTCCCTAATCATCGACCGCACCCGGAGCGGGCGCGAGGCCGCCAAGGCCCGAGGCGTGAAGTTTG
GCCCCCGCCCTACCCTCACCCCGGCACAGATCGCGCACGCCCGCGAGCTGATCGACCAGGAAGGCCGCAC
CGTGAAAGAGGCGGCTGCACTGCTTGGCGTGCATCGCTCGACCCTGTACCGCGCACTTGAGCGCAGCGAG
GAAGTGACGCCCACCGAGGCCAGGCGGCGCGGTGCCTTCCGTGAGGACGCATTGACCGAGGCCGACGCCC
TGGCGGCCGCCGAGAATGAACGCCAAGAGGAACAAGCATGAAACCGCACCAGGACGGCCAGGACGAACCG
TTTTTCATTACCGAAGAGATCGAGGCGGAGATGATCGCGGCCGGGTACGTGTTCGAGCCGCCCGCGCACG
TCTCAACCGTGCGGCTGCATGAAATCCTGGCCGGTTTGTCTGATGCCAAGCTGGCGGCCTGGCCGGCCAG
CTTGGCCGCTGAAGAAACCGAGCGCCGCCGTCTAAAAAGGTGATGTGTATTTGAGTAAAACAGCTTGCGT
CATGCGGTCGCTGCGTATATGATGCGATGAGTAAATAAACAAATACGCAAGGGGAACGCATGAAGGTTAT
CGCTGTACTTAACCAGAAAGGCGGGTCAGGCAAGACGACCATCGCAACCCATCTAGCCCGCGCCCTGCAA
CTCGCCGGGGCCGATGTTCTGTTAGTCGATTCCGATCCCCAGGGCAGTGCCCGCGATTGGGCGGCCGTGC
GGGAAGATCAACCGCTAACCGTTGTCGGCATCGACCGCCCGACGATTGACCGCGACGTGAAGGCCATCGG
CCGGCGCGACTTCGTAGTGATCGACGGAGCGCCCCAGGCGGCGGACTTGGCTGTGTCCGCGATCAAGGCA
GCCGACTTCGTGCTGATTCCGGTGCAGCCAAGCCCTTACGACATATGGGCCACCGCCGACCTGGTGGAGC
TGGTTAAGCAGCGCATTGAGGTCACGGATGGAAGGCTACAAGCGGCCTTTGTCGTGTCGCGGGCGATCAA
AGGCACGCGCATCGGCGGTGAGGTTGCCGAGGCGCTGGCCGGGTACGAGCTGCCCATTCTTGAGTCCCGT
ATCACGCAGCGCGTGAGCTACCCAGGCACTGCCGCCGCCGGCACAACCGTTCTTGAATCAGAACCCGAGG
GCGACGCTGCCCGCGAGGTCCAGGCGCTGGCCGCTGAAATTAAATCAAAACTCATTTGAGTTAATGAGGT
AAAGAGAAAATGAGCAAAAGCACAAACACGCTAAGTGCCGGCCGTCCGAGCGCACGCAGCAGCAAGGCTG
CAACGTTGGCCAGCCTGGCAGACACGCCAGCCATGAAGCGGGTCAACTTTCAGTTGCCGGCGGAGGATCA
CACCAAGCTGAAGATGTACGCGGTACGCCAAGGCAAGACCATTACCGAGCTGCTATCTGAATACATCGCG
CAGCTACCAGAGTAAATGAGCAAATGAATAAATGAGTAGATGAATTTTAGCGGCTAAAGGAGGCGGCATG
GAAAATCAAGAACAACCAGGCACCGACGCCGTGGAATGCCCCATGTGTGGAGGAACGGGCGGTTGGCCAG
GCGTAAGCGGCTGGGTTGCCTGCCGGCCCTGCAATGGCACTGGAACCCCCAAGCCCGAGGAATCGGCGTG
AGCGGTCGCAAACCATCCGGCCCGGTACAAATCGGCGCGGCGCTGGGTGATGACCTGGTGGAGAAGTTGA
AGGCCGCGCAGGCCGCCCAGCGGCAACGCATCGAGGCAGAAGCACGCCCCGGTGAATCGTGGCAAGCGGC
CGCTGATCGAATCCGCAAAGAATCCCGGCAACCGCCGGCAGCCGGTGCGCCGTCGATTAGGAAGCCGCCC
AAGGGCGACGAGCAACCAGATTTTTTCGTTCCGATGCTCTATGACGTGGGCACCCGCGATAGTCGCAGCA
TCATGGACGTGGCCGTTTTCCGTCTGTCGAAGCGTGACCGACGAGCTGGCGAGGTGATCCGCTACGAGCT
TCCAGACGGGCACGTAGAGGTTTCCGCAGGGCCGGCCGGCATGGCCAGTGTGTGGGATTACGACCTGGTA
CTGATGGCGGTTTCCCATCTAACCGAATCCATGAACCGATACCGGGAAGGGAAGGGAGACAAGCCCGGCC
GCGTGTTCCGTCCACACGTTGCGGACGTACTCAAGTTCTGCCGGCGAGCCGATGGCGGAAAGCAGAAAGA
CGACCTGGTAGAAACCTGCATTCGGTTAAACACCACGCACGTTGCCATGCAGCGTACGAAGAAGGCCAAG
AACGGCCGCCTGGTGACGGTATCCGAGGGTGAAGCCTTGATTAGCCGCTACAAGATCGTAAAGAGCGAAA
CCGGGCGGCCGGAGTACATCGAGATCGAGCTAGCTGATTGGATGTACCGCGAGATCACAGAAGGCAAGAA
CCCGGACGTGCTGACGGTTCACCCCGATTACTTTTTGATCGATCCCGGCATCGGCCGTTTTCTCTACCGC
CTGGCACGCCGCGCCGCAGGCAAGGCAGAAGCCAGATGGTTGTTCAAGACGATCTACGAACGCAGTGGCA
GCGCCGGAGAGTTCAAGAAGTTCTGTTTCACCGTGCGCAAGCTGATCGGGTCAAATGACCTGCCGGAGTA
CGATTTGAAGGAGGAGGCGGGGCAGGCTGGCCCGATCCTAGTCATGCGCTACCGCAACCTGATCGAGGGC
GAAGCATCCGCCGGTTCCTAATGTACGGAGCAGATGCTAGGGCAAATTGCCCTAGCAGGGGAAAAAGGTC
GAAAAGGTCTCTTTCCTGTGGATAGCACGTACATTGGGAACCCAAAGCCGTACATTGGGAACCGGAACCC
GTACATTGGGAACCCAAAGCCGTACATTGGGAACCGGTCACACATGTAAGTGACTGATATAAAAGAGAAA
AAAGGCGATTTTTCCGCCTAAAACTCTTTAAAACTTATTAAAACTCTTAAAACCCGCCTGGCCTGTGCAT
AACTGTCTGGCCAGCGCACAGCCGAAGAGCTGCAAAAAGCGCCTACCCTTCGGTCGCTGCGCTCCCTACG
CCCCGCCGCTTCGCGTCGGCCTATCGCGGCCGCTGGCCGCTCAAAAATGGCTGGCCTACGGCCAGGCAAT
CTACCAGGGCGCGGACAAGCCGCGCCGTCGCCACTCGACCGCCGGCGCCCACATCAAGGCACCCTGCCTC
GCGCGTTTCGGTGATGACGGTGAAAACCTCTGACACATGCAGCTCCCGGAGACGGTCACAGCTTGTCTGT
AAGCGGATGCCGGGAGCAGACAAGCCCGTCAGGGCGCGTCAGCGGGTGTTGGCGGGTGTCGGGGCGCAGC
CATGACCCAGTCACGTAGCGATAGCGGAGTGTATACTGGCTTAACTATGCGGCATCAGAGCAGATTGTAC
TGAGAGTGCACCATATGCGGTGTGAAATACCGCACAGATGCGTAAGGAGAAAATACCGCATCAGGCGCTC
TTCCGCTTCCTCGCTCACTGACTCGCTGCGCTCGGTCGTTCGGCTGCGGCGAGCGGTATCAGCTCACTCA
AAGGCGGTAATACGGTTATCCACAGAATCAGGGGATAACGCAGGAAAGAACATGTGAGCAAAAGGCCAGC
AAAAGGCCAGGAACCGTAAAAAGGCCGCGTTGCTGGCGTTTTTCCATAGGCTCCGCCCCCCTGACGAGCA
TCACAAAAATCGACGCTCAAGTCAGAGGTGGCGAAACCCGACAGGACTATAAAGATACCAGGCGTTTCCC
CCTGGAAGCTCCCTCGTGCGCTCTCCTGTTCCGACCCTGCCGCTTACCGGATACCTGTCCGCCTTTCTCC
CTTCGGGAAGCGTGGCGCTTTCTCATAGCTCACGCTGTAGGTATCTCAGTTCGGTGTAGGTCGTTCGCTC
CAAGCTGGGCTGTGTGCACGAACCCCCCGTTCAGCCCGACCGCTGCGCCTTATCCGGTAACTATCGTCTT
GAGTCCAACCCGGTAAGACACGACTTATCGCCACTGGCAGCAGCCACTGGTAACAGGATTAGCAGAGCGA
GGTATGTAGGCGGTGCTACAGAGTTCTTGAAGTGGTGGCCTAACTACGGCTACACTAGAAGGACAGTATT
TGGTATCTGCGCTCTGCTGAAGCCAGTTACCTTCGGAAAAAGAGTTGGTAGCTCTTGATCCGGCAAACAA
ACCACCGCTGGTAGCGGTGGTTTTTTTGTTTGCAAGCAGCAGATTACGCGCAGAAAAAAAGGATCTCAAG
AAGATCCTTTGATCTTTTCTACGGGGTCTGACGCTCAGTGGAACGAAAACTCACGTTAAGGGATTTTGGT
CATGCATTCTAGGTACTAAAACAATTCATCCAGTAAAATATAATATTTTATTTTCTCCCAATCAGGCTTG
ATCCCCAGTAAGTCAAAAAATAGCTCGACATACTGTTCTTCCCCGATATCCTCCCTGATCGACCGGACGC
AGAAGGCAATGTCATACCACTTGTCCGCCCTGCCGCTTCTCCCAAGATCAATAAAGCCACTTACTTTGCC
ATCTTTCACAAAGATGTTGCTGTCTCCCAGGTCGCCGTGGGAAAAGACAAGTTCCTCTTCGGGCTTTTCC
GTCTTTAAAAAATCATACAGCTCGCGCGGATCTTTAAATGGAGTGTCTTCTTCCCAGTTTTCGCAATCCA
CATCGGCCAGATCGTTATTCAGTAAGTAATCCAATTCGGCTAAGCGGCTGTCTAAGCTATTCGTATAGGG
ACAATCCGATATGTCGATGGAGTGAAAGAGCCTGATGCACTCCGCATACAGCTCGATAATCTTTTCAGGG
CTTTGTTCATCTTCATACTCTTCCGAGCAAAGGACGCCATCGGCCTCACTCATGAGCAGATTGCTCCAGC
CATCATGCCGTTCAAAGTGCAGGACCTTTGGAACAGGCAGCTTTCCTTCCAGCCATAGCATCATGTCCTT
TTCCCGTTCCACATCATAGGTGGTCCCTTTATACCGGCTGTCCGTCATTTTTAAATATAGGTTTTCATTT
TCTCCCACCAGCTTATATACCTTAGCAGGAGACATTCCTTCCGTATCTTTTACGCAGCGGTATTTTTCGA
TCAGTTTTTTCAATTCCGGTGATATTCTCATTTTAGCCATTTATTATTTCCTTCCTCTTTTCTACAGTAT
TTAAAGATACCCCAAGAAGCTAATTATAACAAGACGAACTCCAATTCACTGTTCCTTGCATTCTAAAACC
TTAAATACCAGAAAACAGCTTTTTCAAAGTTGTTTTCAAAGTTGGCGTATAACATAGTATCGACGGAGCC
GATTTTGAAACCGCGGTGATCACAGGCAGCAACGCTCTGTCATCGTTACAATCAACATGCTACCCTCCGC
GAGATCATCCGTGTTTCAAACCCGGCAGCTTAGTTGCCGTTCTTCCGAATAGCATCGGTAACATGAGCAA
AGTCTGCCGCCTTACAACGGCTCTCCCGCTGACGCCGTCCCGGACTGATGGGCTGCCTGTATCGAGTGGT
GATTTTGTGCCGAGCTGCCGGTCGGGGAGCTGTTGGCTGGCTGG
Features (pLannotate 1.2.2; 18 found; start..end, strand, type, name):
      1..25      +  misc_feature   LB T-DNA repeat: left border repeat from nopaline C58 T-DNA
    111..363     -  terminator     MAS terminator: mannopine synthase terminator
    376..924     -  CDS            bar: PAT_STRHY - Experimental evidence at protein level: Swiss-Prot protein existence level 1. Inactivates phosphinothricin (PPT) by transfer of an acetyl group from acetyl CoA. Can also acetylate demethylphosphinothricin but not PTT or glutamate. This enzyme is an effector of phosphinothricin tripeptide (PTT or bialaphos) resistance. From Streptomyces hygroscopicus. Introduced by genetic manipulation and expressed in glufosinate-tolerant maize by Dekalb Genetics.
    930..1310    -  promoter       MAS promoter: mannopine synthase promoter (Velten et al., 1984)
   2923..4524    +  CDS            Cas9(N): N-terminal portion of Streptococcus pyogenes Cas9 (Zetsche et al., 2015)
   4525..7023    +  CDS            Cas9(C): C-terminal portion of Streptococcus pyogenes Cas9 (Zetsche et al., 2015)
   7024..7071    +  CDS            nucleoplasmin NLS: bipartite nuclear localization signal from nucleoplasmin
   8434..8452    +  misc_feature   MCS (fragment): pUC18/19 multiple cloning site
   8455..8609    +  CDS            lacZα (fragment): LacZα fragment of β-galactosidase; lacZ fragment
   8675..8699    +  misc_feature   RB T-DNA repeat: right border repeat from nopaline C58 T-DNA
   9039..9440    +  CDS            Y4CG_SINFN (fragment): Protein inferred from homology: Swiss-Prot protein existence level 3. From Sinorhizobium fredii (strain NBRC 101917 / NGR234).
  10000..10629   +  CDS            pVS1 StaA: stability protein from the Pseudomonas plasmid pVS1 (Heeb et al., 2000)
  11058..12131   +  CDS            pVS1 RepA: replication protein from the Pseudomonas plasmid pVS1 (Heeb et al., 2000)
  12197..12391   +  rep_origin     pVS1 oriV: origin of replication for the Pseudomonas plasmid pVS1 (Heeb et al., 2000)
  12594..12633   +  CDS            rop (fragment): Rop protein, which maintains plasmids at low copy number; rop
  12735..12875   +  misc_feature   bom: basis of mobility region from pBR322
  13061..13649   -  rep_origin     ori: high-copy-number ColE1/pMB1/pBR322/pUC origin of replication
  13736..14530   -  CDS            KanR: aminoglycoside phosphotransferase; aphA-3; confers resistance to kanamycin
