[The description below was written by a language model from this plasmid's Addgene catalogue record and pLannotate feature annotations shown in this document.]
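Description:
pJKW0474 is a plant binary (T-DNA) vector for CRISPR genome editing, built on the pEarleyGate100 backbone and intended for Agrobacterium-mediated delivery into plants. The sequenced plasmid is about 15 kb. It carries a ColE1/pMB1-type origin with the pBR322 bom region for propagation in E. coli, together with the pVS1 oriV, RepA and StaA functions that provide replication and stable maintenance in Agrobacterium. Bacterial selection is by kanamycin through an aminoglycoside phosphotransferase gene located outside the T-DNA.

Between the nopaline-type left and right border repeats are two cassettes. One is a plant selectable marker: the bar gene (phosphinothricin acetyltransferase), driven by the mannopine synthase promoter and terminator, which confers tolerance to glufosinate/phosphinothricin herbicide. The other is the payload, a Streptococcus pyogenes Cas9 coding sequence amplified from a human-codon-optimised pX330-type plasmid and ending in a nucleoplasmin bipartite nuclear localisation signal. According to the record, it is flanked by roughly 1.5 kb of the Arabidopsis CLAVATA3 promoter and roughly 1.4 kb of the CLV3 terminator, both amplified from genomic DNA. These plant regulatory regions are not annotated in the feature table, but they correspond to the unannotated stretches on either side of Cas9. The fragment was joined by Gibson assembly into the EcoRI/SbfI-cut backbone.

The plasmid is catalogued as an empty backbone because it contains no guide RNA. The retained SbfI site, near the residual MCS and lacZα fragment, is meant for inserting a guide RNA expression fragment. CLV3 is expressed in shoot meristem stem cells, so the design presumably restricts Cas9 to that tissue, though the record does not state this rationale.
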