Addgene plasmid #107588: pJKW0474
Purpose: (Empty Backbone) pCLV3:Cas9
Depositing lab: Jing-Ke Weng. Depositing organization: Whitehead Institute for Biomedical Research.
Backbone
  Vector backbone: pEarleyGate100
  Backbone manufacturer: Keith Earley and Craig Pikaard
  Backbone size (bp): 11648
  Modifications to backbone: pCLV3-hSpCsn1-CLV3ter fragment was first assembled by Gibson Assembly using the following three PCR fragment: Fragment 1 CLV3 Promoter 1480bp, At genomic DNA as template F: actgatttgaaaaatctcag aattccggattatccataataa JKW1005 R: CTTATAGTCCAT ttttagagagaaagtgactgagtg JKW1006 Fragment 2 CAS9, pX330-U6-Chimeric_BB-CBh-hSpCas9 (Addgene 42230) as template F: Ttctctctaaaa ATGGACTATAAGGACCACGAC JKW1007 R: Caagagattagg ttaCTTTTTCTTTTTTGCCTGG JKW1008 Fragment 3 CLV3 Terminator 1357bp, At genomic DNA as template F: AAGAAAAAGtaa cctaatctcttgttgctttaaa JKW1009 R: gccaagcttgcatgcctgca gg aattttttaaaaaaatagttaattatc JKW1010 The Gibson assembly reaction as used as template to amply this assembled fragment using primer pair JKW1105 and JKW1010. This fragment together with EcoR I and Sbf I digested pEARLEYGATE100 are used in a new Gibson assembly to make the final construct. The SbfI site can be used to clone in guide RNA fragment.
  Vector type: Plant Expression, CRISPR
  Promoter: Arabidopsis CLAVATA3
Growth in bacteria
  Bacterial resistance: Kanamycin, 50 μg/mL
  Growth temperature: 37°C
  Growth strain: NEB Stable
  Copy number: Unknown
Gene/Insert
  Cloning method: Gibson Cloning
  Sequencing primers: 5′ ctactctctctgttcatttttg; 3′ GACGTTGTAAAACGACG
Terms and licenses: Academic/Nonprofit Terms; Industry Terms: Not Available to Industry
How to cite: pJKW0474 was a gift from Jing-Ke Weng (Addgene plasmid # 107588 ; http://n2t.net/addgene:107588 ; RRID:Addgene_107588)
